Addgene plasmid #87130: m.hdac8-ORF
Purpose: mammalian expression of hdac8
Depositing lab: Francesca Spagnoli. Depositing organization: Max-Delbrueck-Centrum fuer Molekulare Medizin (MDC).
Backbone
  Vector backbone: pCS2++
  Backbone size w/o insert (bp): 4113
  Vector type: Mammalian Expression
Growth in bacteria
  Bacterial resistance: Ampicillin, 100 μg/mL
  Growth temperature: 37°C
  Growth strain: DH5alpha
  Copy number: Unknown
Gene/Insert
  Gene/Insert name: hdac8
  Species: M. musculus (mouse)
  Insert size (bp): 1134
  Entrez Gene: Hdac8 (a.k.a. 2610007D20Rik)
  Promoter: simian CMV IE94
  Cloning method: Restriction Enzyme; 5′ cloning site SalI (unknown if destroyed); 3′ cloning site NotI (unknown if destroyed)
  Sequencing primers: 5′ SP6
Terms and licenses: Academic/Nonprofit Terms; Industry Terms: Not Available to Industry
How to cite: m.hdac8-ORF was a gift from Francesca Spagnoli (Addgene plasmid # 87130 ; http://n2t.net/addgene:87130 ; RRID:Addgene_87130)
