[The description below was written by a language model from this plasmid's Addgene catalogue record.]
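Description:
m.hdac8-ORF is a mammalian expression plasmid carrying the open reading frame of mouse Hdac8 (histone deacetylase 8) in the pCS2++ backbone. The backbone is recorded as 4113 bp without insert, and the hdac8 insert as 1134 bp, which was placed into the vector by restriction cloning between SalI at the 5′ end and NotI at the 3′ end; the record does not say whether either site survived cloning. The plasmid is propagated in standard E. coli cloning strains under ampicillin selection. Its copy number is listed as unknown, and the record does not specify the origin of replication or give a feature table, so finer details of the backbone are not documented here.

Expression of hdac8 is driven by the simian CMV IE94 promoter, a strong constitutive viral immediate-early promoter that gives robust transcription in a wide range of mammalian cells. An SP6 primer is listed for sequencing from the 5′ side of the insert, indicating an SP6 promoter sequence upstream of the cloning site. In pCS2-family vectors this element is commonly used for in vitro synthesis of sense mRNA, although that application is not stated for this construct. No epitope tags, fusion partners, reporters or mammalian selection markers are recorded, so the insert appears to encode the untagged protein. The stated purpose is simply mammalian expression of hdac8, making it suited to overexpression or gain-of-function studies of this class I histone deacetylase in transfected cells.
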