>Addgene plasmid #87130 | m.hdac8-ORF | addgene partial sequence | sequence record 174073 | Addgene Partial NGS Result
TATTGGCCAGGTTCAATACTATGTATTGGCCCTATGCCATATAGTATTCCATATATGGGTTTTCCTATTG
ACGTAGATAGCCCCTCCCAATGGGCGGTCCCATATACCATATATGGGGCTTCCTAATACCGCCCATAGCC
ACTCCCCCATTGACGTCAATGGTCTCTATATATGGTCTTTCCTATTGACGTCATATGGGCGGTCCTATTG
ACGTATATGGCGCCTCCCCCATTGACGTCAATTACGGTAAATGGCCCGCCTGGCTCAATGCCCATTGACG
TCAATAGGACCACCCACCATTGACGTCAATGGGATGGCTCATTGCCCATTCATATCCGTTCTCACGCCCC
CTATTGACGTCAATGACGGTAAATGGCCCACTTGGCAGTACATCAATATCTATTAATAGTAACTTGGCAA
GTACATTACTATTGGAAGTACGCCAGGGTACATTGGCAGTACTCCCATTGACGTCAATGGCGGTAAATGG
CCCGCGATGGCTGCCAAGTACATCCCCATTGACGTCAATGGGGAGGGGCAATGACGCAAATGGGCGTTCC
ATTGACGTAAATGGGCGGTAGGCGTGCCTAATGGGAGGTCTATATAAGCAATGCTCGTTTAGGGAACCGC
CATTCTGCCTGGGGACGTCGGAGCAAGCTTGATTTAGGTGACACTATAGAATACAAGCTACTTGTTCTTT
TTGCAGGATCCCATCGATTCGAATTCGTCGACATGGAGATGCCAGAGGAACCCGCCAACAGTGGGCATTC
ACTACCCCCGGTTTATATTTACAGTCCCGAGTATGTCAGCATCTGCGACTCCCTTGTGAAGGTCCCCAAA
CGGGCCAGTATGGTCCACTCTCTGATCGAAGCCTATGCCCTGCATAAACAAATGAGGATAGTGAAGCCCA
AAGTGGCCTCCATGGAGGAGATGGCCACCTTCCACACTGATGCCTATCTGCAACATCTCCAGAAAGTCAG
CCAAGAAGGTGATGAGGACCATCCAGACTCCATAGAATATGGACTAGGTTATGACTGCCCAGCCACAGAA
GGGATATTTGACTATGCAGCAGCTATAGGAGGAGGTACAATCACAGCTGCCCAGTGCCTGATTGACGGGA
AGTGTAAAGTAGCCATCAACTGGTCTGGAGGGTGGCATCATGCAAAGAAAGATGAAGCATCTGGTTTCTG
TTATCTCAATGATGCTGTCCTGGGAATATTACGATTGCGACGGAAATTTGACCGTATTCTCTACGTGGAT
TTGGATCTACACCATGGAGATGGTGTAGAAGATGCCTTCAGTTTTACATCGAAGGTTATGACTGTGTCCC
TGCACAAGTTCTCCCCAGGATTTTTCCCAGGAACAGGTGACATGTCTGATGTTGGCCTGGGGAAAGGACG
GTACTACAGTGTCAATGTGCCCATTCAGGATGGCATCCAGGATGAGAAGTACTATCACATCTGTGAAAGT
GTACTAAAAGAAGTGTACCAGGCCTTCAATCCGAAGGCAGTGGTTTTACAGCTGGGAGCAGATACTATTG
CCGGAGATCCAATGTGTTCCTTTAATATGACACCAGTGGGGATCGGCAAGTGTCTGAAGTATGTCCTACA
GTGGCAGCTGGCAACTCTGATTTTAGGAGGAGGAGGCTATAACCTTGCCAACACGGCTCGTTGCTGGACA
TACTTGACCGGGGTCATCCTAGGGAAAACGCTATCCTCTGAGATCCCAGATCATGAGTTTTTCACAGCAT
ATGGTCCTGATTATGTGCTGGAAATCACGCCAAGCTGCCGGCCAGACCGCAATGAGCCCCACCGAATCCA
GCAAATCCTCAACTACATCAAAGGGAATCTGAAGCATGTGGTCTAGGCGGCCGCAAGGCCTCTCGAGCCT
CTAGAACTATAGTGAGTCGTATTACGTAGATCCAGACATGATAAGATACATTGATGAGTTTGGACAAACC
ACAACTAGAATGCAGTGAAAAAAATGCTTTATTTGTGAAATTTGTGATGCTATTGCTTTATTTGTAACCA
TTATAAGCTGCAATAAACAAGTTAACAACAACAATTGCATTCATTTTATGTTTCAGGTTCAGGGGGAGGT
GTGGGAGGTTTTTTAATTCGCGGCGCGCCGCGGCGCCAATGCATTGGGCCCGGTACCCAGCTTTTGTTCC
CTTTAGTGAGGGTTAATTGCGCGCTTGGCGTAATCATGGTCATAGCTGTTTCCTGTGTGAAATTGTTATC
CGCTCACAATTCCACACAACATACGAGCCGGGAGCATAAAGTGTAAAGCCTGGGGTGCCTAATGAGTGAG
CTAACTCACATTAATTGCGTTGCGCTCACTGCCCGCTTTCCAGTCGGGAAACCTGTCGTGCCAGCTGCAT
TAATGAATCGGCCAACGCGCGGGGAGAGGCGGTTTGCGTATTGGGCGCTCTTCCGCTTCCTCGCTCACTG
ACTCGCTGCGCTCGGTCGTTCGGCTGCGGCGAGCGGTATCAGCTCACTCAAAGGCGGTAATACGGTTATC
CACAGAATCAGGGGATAACGCAGGAAAGAACATGTGAGCAAAAGGCCAGCAAAAGGCCAGGAACCGTAAA
AAGGCCGCGTTGCTGGCGTTTTTCCATAGGCTCCGCCCCCCTGACGAGCATCACAAAAATCGACGCTCAA
GTCAGAGGTGGCGAAACCCGACAGGACTATAAAGATACCAGGCGTTTCCCCCTGGAAGCTCCCTCGTGCG
CTCTCCTGTTCCGACCCTGCCGCTTACCGGATACCTGTCCGCCTTTCTCCCTTCGGGAAGCGTGGCGCTT
TCTCATAGCTCACGCTGTAGGTATCTCAGTTCGGTGTAGGTCGTTCGCTCCAAGCTGGGCTGTGTGCACG
AACCCCCCGTTCAGCCCGACCGCTGCGCCTTATCCGGTAACTATCGTCTTGAGTCCAACCCGGTAAGACA
CGACTTATCGCCACTGGCAGCAGCCACTGGTAACAGGATTAGCAGAGCGAGGTATGTAGGCGGTGCTACA
GAGTTCTTGAAGTGGTGGCCTAACTACGGCTACACTAGAAGAACAGTATTTGGTATCTGCGCTCTGCTGA
AGCCAGTTACCTTCGGAAAAAGAGTTGGTAGCTCTTGATCCGGCAAACAAACCACCGCTGGTAGCGGTGG
TTTTTTTGTTTGCAAGCAGCAGATTACGCGCAGAAAAAAAGGATCTCAAGAAGATCCTTTGATCTTTTCT
ACGGGGTCTGACGCTCAGTGGAACGAAAACTCACGTTAAGGGATTTTGGTCATGAGATTATCAAAAAGGA
TCTTCACCTAGATCCTTTTAAATTAAAAATGAAGTTTTAAATCAATCTAAAGTATATATGAGTAAACTTG
GTCTGACAGTTACCAATGCTTAATCAGTGAGGCACCTATCTCAGCGATCTGTCTATTTCGTTCATCCATA
GTTGCCTGACTCCCCGTCGTGTAGATAACTACGATACGGGAGGGCTTACCATCTGGCCCCAGTGCTGCAA
TGATACCGCGAGACCCACGCTCACCGGCTCCAGATTTATCAGCAATAAACCAGCCAGCCGGAAGGGCCGA
GCGCAGAAGTGGTCCTGCAACTTTATCCGCCTCCATCCAGTCTATTAATTGTTGCCGGGAAGCTAGAGTA
AGTAGTTCGCCAGTTAATAGTTTGCGCAACGTTGTTGCCATTGCTACAGGCATCGTGGTGTCACGCTCGT
CGTTTGGTATGGCTTCATTCAGCTCCGGTTCCCAACGATCAAGGCGAGTTACATGATCCCCCATGTTGTG
CAAAAAAGCGGTTAGCTCCTTCGGTCCTCCGATCGTTGTCAGAAGTAAGTTGGCCGCAGTGTTATCACTC
ATGGTTATGGCAGCACTGCATAATTCTCTTACTGTCATGCCATCCGTAAGATGCTTTTCTGTGACTGGTG
AGTACTCAACCAAGTCATTCTGAGAATAGTGTATGCGGCGACCGAGTTGCTCTTGCCCGGCGTCAATACG
GGATAATACCGCGCCACATAGCAGAACTTTAAAAGTGCTCATCATTGGAAAACGTTCTTCGGGGCGAAAA
CTCTCAAGGATCTTACCGCTGTTGAGATCCAGTTCGATGTAACCCACTCGTGCACCCAACTGATCTTCAG
CATCTTTTACTTTCACCAGCGTTTCTGGGTGAGCAAAAACAGGAAGGCAAAATGCCGCAAAAAAGGGAAT
AAGGGCGACACGGAAATGTTGAATACTCATACTCTTCCTTTTTCAATATTATTGAAGCATTTATCAGGGT
TATTGTCTCATGAGCGGATACATATTTGAATGTATTTAGAAAAATAAACAAATAGGGGTTCCGCGCACAT
TTCCCCGAAAAGTGCCACCTAAATTGTAAGCGTTAATATTTTGTTAAAATTCGCGTTAAATTTTTGTTAA
ATCAGCTCATTTTTTAACCAATAGGCCGAAATCGGCAAAATCCCTTATAAATCAAAAGAATAGACCGAGA
TAGGGT
[37 nt withheld, positions 4487-4523]
AAAGAACGTGGACTCCAACGTCAAAGG
[49 nt withheld, positions 4551-4599]
T
[91 nt withheld, positions 4601-4691]
G
[124 nt withheld, positions 4693-4816]
CCCATTCGCCATTCAGGCTGCGCAACTGTTGGGAAGGGCGATCGGTGCGGGCCTCTTCGCTATTACGCCA
GTCGATCGACCGCCAATTCAATATGGCGTATATGGACTCATGCCAATTCAATATGGTGGATCTGGACCTG
TGCCAATTCAATATGGCGTATATGGACTCGTGCCAATTCAATATGGTGGATCTGGACCCCAGCCAATTCA
ATATGGC
